Addgene plasmid #78171: pPICZalphaB-SapL3
Purpose: Expression of Saporin L3 in pichia
Depositing lab: Vern Schramm. Depositing organization: Albert Einstein College of Medicine. Publication: Soapwort Saporin L3 Expression in Yeast, Mutagenesis, and RNA Substrate Specificity. Yuan H, Du Q, Sturm MB, Schramm VL. Biochemistry. 2015 Jul 28;54(29):4565-74. doi: 10.1021/acs.biochem.5b00405. Epub 2015 Jul 14. PubMed 26091305.
Backbone
  Vector backbone: pPICZα -B pichia vector
  Backbone manufacturer: ThermoFisher
  Vector type: Yeast Expression
  Selectable markers: Zeocin
Growth in bacteria
  Bacterial resistance: Bleocin (Zeocin), 50 μg/mL
  Growth temperature: 37°C
  Growth strain: DH5alpha
  Copy number: Unknown
Gene/Insert
  Gene/Insert name: Saporin L3
  Species: Saponaria officinalis
  Insert size (bp): 800
  Tag / fusion protein: alpha factor (N terminal on backbone)
Terms and licenses: Academic/Nonprofit Terms; Industry Terms: Not Available to Industry
How to cite: pPICZalphaB-SapL3 was a gift from Vern Schramm (Addgene plasmid # 78171 ; http://n2t.net/addgene:78171 ; RRID:Addgene_78171)
