[The description below was written by a language model from this plasmid's Addgene catalogue record and pLannotate feature annotations shown in this document.]
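Description:
pPICZalphaB-SapL3 is a yeast expression plasmid built on the commercial pPICZα-B backbone for producing saporin L3, a type 1 ribosome-inactivating protein from soapwort (Saponaria officinalis), in Pichia pastoris. The sequenced construct is about 4.3 kb. It replicates in E. coli from a high-copy ColE1/pUC-type origin. No yeast replication origin is annotated, which fits the usual use of this vector family by integration into the Pichia genome. A single Sh ble (BleoR) gene provides Zeocin selection in both hosts. It sits behind tandem promoters, the S. cerevisiae TEF1 promoter for yeast and the synthetic EM7 promoter for bacteria, and is followed by the CYC1 terminator.

The expression cassette is driven by the methanol-inducible AOX1 promoter and closed by the AOX1 terminator. Immediately downstream of the promoter is the S. cerevisiae α-factor secretion signal, fused to the N terminus of the roughly 800 bp saporin insert. This leader directs the protein into the secretory pathway and is removed by Kex2 cleavage and trimming of the EA dipeptides, which would release the mature protein into the culture medium. The automated annotation matches the insert as overlapping fragments of the related soapwort proteins SAP1 and SAP3 rather than as a single named L3 entry. A short hit downstream of the insert resembles a 6xHis-type tag from the backbone, but no C-terminal tag is listed in the catalogue and the record does not show whether it is in frame with the saporin. The stated purpose is expression of saporin L3 in Pichia, and the associated work concerns its mutagenesis and RNA substrate specificity.
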