Features (pLannotate 1.2.2; 12 found; start..end, strand, type, name):
      1..939     +  promoter       AOX1 promoter: Pichia pastoris AOX1; inducible promoter, regulated by methanol
    940..1206    +  CDS            α-factor secretion signal: N-terminal secretion signal from S. cerevisiae alpha-factor; MFα1; Cleavage by the Kex2 protease occurs after the dibasic KR sequence. The EA dipeptides are then removed by dipeptidyl aminopeptidase A.
   1213..1317    +  CDS            SAP1 (fragment): RIP1_SAPOF - Experimental evidence at protein level: Swiss-Prot protein existence level 1. Ribosome-inactivating protein of type 1, inhibits protein synthesis in animal cells. From Saponaria officinalis (Common soapwort) (Lychnis saponaria).
   1297..1884    +  CDS            SAP3 (fragment): RIP3_SAPOF - Protein inferred from homology: Swiss-Prot protein existence level 3. Ribosome-inactivating protein of type 1, inhibits protein synthesis in animal cells. Useful as immunotoxin for pharmacological applications. From Saponaria officinalis (Common soapwort) (Lychnis saponaria).
   2053..2070    +  CDS            capTEV™ (fragment): composite tag for in vivo biotinylation, TEV protease cleavage, and 6xHis tagging
   2081..2146    +  CDS            AOX1 (fragment): ALOX1_KOMPC - Experimental evidence at protein level: Swiss-Prot protein existence level 1. Major isoform of alcohol oxidase, which catalyzes the oxidation of methanol to formaldehyde and hydrogen peroxide, the first step in the methanol utilization pathway of methylotrophic yeasts. From Komagataella phaffii (strain ATCC 76273 / CBS 7435 / CECT 11047 / NRRL Y-11430 / Wegner 21-1) (Yeast) (Pichia pastoris).
   2150..2396    +  terminator     AOX1 terminator: Pichia pastoris AOX1; transcription terminator for AOX1
   2417..2824    +  promoter       TEF1 promoter: S. cerevisiae TEF1; promoter for EF-1α
   2831..2878    +  promoter       EM7 promoter: synthetic bacterial promoter&nbsp
   2897..3271    +  CDS            BleoR: antibiotic-binding protein; Sh ble from Streptoalloteichus hindustanus; confers resistance to bleomycin, phleomycin, and Zeocin™
   3337..3584    +  terminator     CYC1 terminator: S. cerevisiae CYC1; transcription terminator for CYC1
   3659..4247    -  rep_origin     ori: high-copy-number ColE1/pMB1/pBR322/pUC origin of replication
>Addgene plasmid #78171 | pPICZalphaB-SapL3 | addgene full sequence | sequence record 251755 | Addgene NGS Result
GATCTAACATCCAAAGACGAAAGGTTGAATGAAACCTTTTTGCCATCCGACATCCACAGGTCCATTCTCA
CACATAAGTGCCAAACGCAACAGGAGGGGATACACTAGCAGCAGACCGTTGCAAACGCAGGACCTCCACT
CCTCTTCTCCTCAACACCCACTTTTGCCATCGAAAAACCAGCCCAGTTATTGGGCTTGATTGGAGCTCGC
TCATTCCAATTCCTTCTATTAGGCTACTAACACCATGACTTTATTAGCCTGTCTATCCTGGCCCCCCTGG
CGAGGTTCATGTTTGTTTATTTCCGAATGCAACAAGCTCCGCATTACACCCGAACATCACTCCAGATGAG
GGCTTTCTGAGTGTGGGGTCAAATAGTTTCATGTTCCCCAAATGGCCCAAAACTGACAGTTTAAACGCTG
TCTTGGAACCTAATATGACAAAAGCGTGATCTCATCCAAGATGAACTAAGTTTGGTTCGTTGAAATGCTA
ACGGCCAGTTGGTCAAAAAGAAACTTCCAAAAGTCGGCATACCGTTTGTCTTGTTTGGTATTGATTGACG
AATGCTCAAAAATAATCTCATTAATGCTTAGCGCAGTCTCTCTATCGCTTCTGAACCCCGGTGCACCTGT
GCCGAAACGCAAATGGGGAAACACCCGCTTTTTGGATGATTATGCATTGTCTCCACATTGTATGCTTCCA
AGATTCTGGTGGGAATACTGCTGATAGCCTAACGTTCATGATCAAAATTTAACTGTTCTAACCCCTACTT
GACAGCAATATATAAACAGAAGGAAGCTGCCCTGTCTTAAACCTTTTTTTTTATCATCATTATTAGCTTA
CTTTCATAATTGCGACTGGTTCCAATTGACAAGCTTTTGATTTTAACGACTTTTAACGACAACTTGAGAA
GATCAAAAAACAACTAATTATTCGAAACGATGAGATTTCCTTCAATTTTTACTGCTGTTTTATTCGCAGC
ATCCTCCGCATTAGCTGCTCCAGTCAACACTACAACAGAAGATGAAACGGCACAAATTCCGGCTGAAGCT
GTCATCGGTTACTCAGATTTAGAAGGGGATTTCGATGTTGCTGTTTTGCCATTTTCCAACAGCACAAATA
ACGGGTTATTGTTTATAAATACTACTATTGCCAGCATTGCTGCTAAAGAAGAAGGGGTATCTCTCGAGAA
AAGAGAGGCTGAAGCTGCAGGCGTAATTATATATGAATTGAATCTCCAAGGTACTACCAAGGCGCAATAC
TCGACATTTCTCAAACAGCTCCGTGACGATATAAAGGATCCAAACCTCCATTACGGTGGTACCAATCTAC
CCGTGATAAAAAGACCTGTGGGCCCCCCGAAATTCCTTAGAGTTAATCTCAAAGCTTCTACTGGAACTGT
CTCACTTGCCGTACAGCGTAGTAACTTGTATGTGGCCGCGTATCTTGCTAAGAATAACAACAAACAATTT
CGGGCATATTACTTTAAGGGCTTCCAAATTACTACGAATCAGTTAAACAACCTTTTCCCAGAGGCAACTG
GTGTCTCAAATCAGCAAGAATTAGGGTATGGTGAATCATATCCGCAAATACAAAACGCAGCCGGGGTAAC
AAGACAGCAAGCGGGCTTGGGGATCAAGAAACTTGCTGAGTCCATGACAAAAGTGAACGGGGTTGCGCGT
GTTGAAAAAGATGAAGCACTGTTTTTGTTGATCGTTGTTCAAATGGTGGGTGAAGCAGCGCGATTTAAGT
ACATAGAGAATTTGGTACTTAACAATTTTGATACAGCAAAGGAGGTTGAACCCGTTCCTGATCGTGTGAT
TATATTGGAAAATAATTGGGGTCTGCTTTCAAGAGCTGCCAAAACTGCAAACAATGGAGTGTTCCAAACT
CCGCTTGTTTTGACAAGTTATGCTGTCCCTGGCGTCGAGTGGAGGGTGACTACTGTGGCGGAAGTGGAAA
TAGGGATCTTTCTGAACGTAGACAACAATGCGGCCGCCAGCTTTCTAGAACAAAAACTCATCTCAGAAGA
GGATCTGAATAGCGCCGTCGACCATCATCATCATCATCATTGAGTTTGTAGCCTTAGACATGACTGTTCC
TCAGTTCAAGTTGGGCACTTACGAGAAGACCGGTCTTGCTAGATTCTAATCAAGAGGATGTCAGAATGCC
ATTTGCCTGAGAGATGCAGGCTTCATTTTTGATACTTTTTTATTTGTAACCTATATAGTATAGGATTTTT
TTTGTCATTTTGTTTCTTCTCGTACGAGCTTGCTCCTGATCAGCCTATCTCGCAGCTGATGAATATCTTG
TGGTAGGGGTTTGGGAAAATCATTCGAGTTTGATGTTTTTCTTGGTATTTCCCACTCCTCTTCAGAGTAC
AGAAGATTAAGTGAGACCTTCGTTTGTGCGGATCCCCCACACACCATAGCTTCAAAATGTTTCTACTCCT
TTTTTACTCTTCCAGATTTTCTCGGACTCCGCGCATCGCCGTACCACTTCAAAACACCCAAGCACAGCAT
ACTAAATTTCCCCTCTTTCTTCCTCTAGGGTGTCGTTAATTACCCGTACTAAAGGTTTGGAAAAGAAAAA
AGAGACCGCCTCGTTTCTTTTTCTTCGTCGAAAAAGGCAATAAAAATTTTTATCACGTTTCTTTTTCTTG
AAAATTTTTTTTTTTGATTTTTTTCTCTTTCGATGACCTCCCATTGATATTTAAGTTAATAAACGGTCTT
CAATTTCTCAAGTTTCAGTTTCATTTTTCTTGTTCTATTACAACTTTTTTTACTTCTTGCTCATTAGAAA
GAAAGCATAGCAATCTAATCTAAGGGCGGTGTTGACAATTAATCATCGGCATAGTATATCGGCATAGTAT
AATACGACAAGGTGAGGAACTAAACCATGGCCAAGTTGACCAGTGCCGTTCCGGTGCTCACCGCGCGCGA
CGTCGCCGGAGCGGTCGAGTTCTGGACCGACCGGCTCGGGTTCTCCCGGGACTTCGTGGAGGACGACTTC
GCCGGTGTGGTCCGGGACGACGTGACCCTGTTCATCAGCGCGGTCCAGGACCAGGTGGTGCCGGACAACA
CCCTGGCCTGGGTGTGGGTGCGCGGCCTGGACGAGCTGTACGCCGAGTGGTCGGAGGTCGTGTCCACGAA
CTTCCGGGACGCCTCCGGGCCGGCCATGACCGAGATCGGCGAGCAGCCGTGGGGGCGGGAGTTCGCCCTG
CGCGACCCGGCCGGCAACTGCGTGCACTTCGTGGCCGAGGAGCAGGACTGACACGTCCGACGCGGCCCGA
CGGGTCCGAGGCCTCGGAGATCCGTCCCCCTTTTCCTTTGTCGATATCATGTAATTAGTTATGTCACGCT
TACATTCACGCCCTCCCCCCACATCCGCTCTAACCGAAAAGGAAGGAGTTAGACAACCTGAAGTCTAGGT
CCCTATTTATTTTTTTATAGTTATGTTAGTATTAAGAACGTTATTTATATTTCAAATTTTTCTTTTTTTT
CTGTACAGACGCGTGTACGCATGTAACATTATACTGAAAACCTTGCTTGAGAAGGTTTTGGGACGCTCGA
AGGCTTTAATTTGCAAGCTGGAGACCAACATGTGAGCAAAAGGCCAGCAAAAGGCCAGGAACCGTAAAAA
GGCCGCGTTGCTGGCGTTTTTCCATAGGCTCCGCCCCCCTGACGAGCATCACAAAAATCGACGCTCAAGT
CAGAGGTGGCGAAACCCGACAGGACTATAAAGATACCAGGCGTTTCCCCCTGGAAGCTCCCTCGTGCGCT
CTCCTGTTCCGACCCTGCCGCTTACCGGATACCTGTCCGCCTTTCTCCCTTCGGGAAGCGTGGCGCTTTC
TCATAGCTCACGCTGTAGGTATCTCAGTTCGGTGTAGGTCGTTCGCTCCAAGCTGGGCTGTGTGCACGAA
CCCCCCGTTCAGCCCGACCGCTGCGCCTTATCCGGTAACTATCGTCTTGAGTCCAACCCGGTAAGACACG
ACTTATCGCCACTGGCAGCAGCCACTGGTAACAGGATTAGCAGAGCGAGGTATGTAGGCGGTGCTACAGA
GTTCTTGAAGTGGTGGCCTAACTACGGCTACACTAGAAGAACAGTATTTGGTATCTGCGCTCTGCTGAAG
CCAGTTACCTTCGGAAAAAGAGTTGGTAGCTCTTGATCCGGCAAACAAACCACCGCTGGTAGCGGTGGTT
TTTTTGTTTGCAAGCAGCAGATTACGCGCAGAAAAAAAGGATCTCAAGAAGATCCTTTGATCTTTTCTAC
GGGGTCTGACGCTCAGTGGAACGAAAACTCACGTTAAGGGATTTTGGTCATGAGATCA
