>Addgene plasmid #78171 | pPICZalphaB-SapL3 | addgene partial sequence | sequence record 152883 | 3_AOX1_primer 5'-gcaaatggcattctgacatcc-3'
GTGCCCAACTTGAACTGAGGAACAGTCATGTCTAAGGCTACAAACTCAATGATGATGATGATGATGGTCG
ACGGCGCTATTCAGATCCTCTTCTGAGATGAGTTTTTGTTCTAGAAAGCTGGCGGCCGCATTGTTGTCTA
CGTTCAGAAAGATCCCTATTTCCACTTCCGCCACAGTAGTCACCCTCCACTCGACGCCAGGGACAGCATA
ACTTGTCAAAACAAGCGGAGTTTGGAACACTCCATTGTTTGCAGTTTTGGCAGCTCTTGAAAGCAGACCC
CAATTATTTTCCAATATAATCACACGATCAGGAACGGGTTCAACCTCCTTTGCTGTATCAAAATTGTTAA
GTACCAAATTCTCTATGTACTTAAATCGCGCTGCTTCACCCACCATTTGAACAACGATCAACAAAAACAG
TGCTTCATCTTTTTCAACACGCGCAACCCCGTTCACTTTTGTCATGGACTCAGCAAGTTTCTTGATCCCC
AAGCCCGCTTGCTGTCTTGTTACCCCGGCTGCGTTTTGTATTTGCGGATATGATTCACCATACCCTAATT
CTTGCTGATTTGAGACACCAGTTGCCTCTGGGAAAAGGTTGTTTAACTGATTCGTAGTAATTTGGAAGCC
CTTAAAGTAATATGCCCGAAATTGTTTGTTGTTATTCTTAGCAAGATACGCGGCCACATACAAGTTACTA
CGCTGTACGGCAAGTGAGACAGTTCCAGTAGAAGCTTTGAGATTAACTCTAAGGAATTTCGGGGGGCCCA
CAGGTCTTTTTATCACGGGTAGATTGGTACCACCGTAATGGAGGTTTGGATCCTTTATATCGTCACGGAG
CTGTT
