>Addgene plasmid #78171 | pPICZalphaB-SapL3 | addgene partial sequence | sequence record 153047 | CYC1 5'-GCGTGAATGTAAGCGTGAC-3'
ATCTCCGAGGCCTCGGACCCGTCGGGCCGCGTCGGACGTGTCAGTCCTGCTCCTCGGCCACGAAGTGCAC
GCAGTTGCCGGCCGGGTCGCGCAGGGCGAACTCCCGCCCCCACGGCTGCTCGCCGATCTCGGTCATGGCC
GGCCCGGAGGCGTCCCGGAAGTTCGTGGACACGACCTCCGACCACTCGGCGTACAGCTCGTCCAGGCCGC
GCACCCACACCCAGGCCAGGGTGTTGTCCGGCACCACCTGGTCCTGGACCGCGCTGATGAACAGGGTCAC
GTCGTCCCGGACCACACCGGCGAAGTCGTCCTCCACGAAGTCCCGGGAGAACCCGAGCCGGTCGGTCCAG
AACTCGACCGCTCCGGCGACGTCGCGCGCGGTGAGCACCGGAACGGCACTGGTCAACTTGGCCATGGTTT
AGTTCCTCACCTTGTCGTATTATACTATGCCGATATACTATGCCGATGATTAATTGTCAACACCGCCCTT
AGATTAGATTGCTATGCTTTCTTTCTAATGAGCAAGAAGTAAAAAAAGTTGTAATAGAACAAGAAAAATG
AAACTGAAACTTGAGAAATTGAAGACCGTTTATTAACTTAAATATCAATGGGAGGTCATCGAAAGAGAAA
AAAATCAAAAAAAAAAATTTTCAAGAAAAAGAAACGTGATAAAAATTTTTATTGCCTTTTTCGACGAAGA
AAAAGAAACGAGGCGGTCTCTTTTTTCTTTTCCAAACCTTTAGTACGGGTAATTAACGACACCCTAGAGG
AAGAAAGAGG
